Addgene plasmid #185388: pAAV-hSyn-GRAB_OTmut
Purpose: Expresses the genetically-encoded fluorescent oxytocin(OT) control sensor GRAB_OTmut in neurons
Depositing lab: Yulong Li. Depositing organization: Peking University. Publication: A genetically encoded sensor measures temporal oxytocin release from different neuronal compartments. Qian T, Wang H, Wang P, Geng L, Mei L, Osakada T, Wang L, Tang Y, Kania A, Grinevich V, Stoop R, Lin D, Luo M, Li Y. Nat Biotechnol. 2023 Jan 2. doi: 10.1038/s41587-022-01561-2. PubMed 36593404.
Backbone
  Vector backbone: pAAV
  Backbone size w/o insert (bp): 4495
  Vector type: AAV
Growth in bacteria
  Bacterial resistance: Ampicillin, 100 μg/mL
  Growth temperature: 37°C
  Growth strain: NEB Stable
  Copy number: High Copy
Gene/Insert
  Gene/Insert name: GPCR activation based oxytocin control sensor GRAB_OTmut
  Species: B. taurus (bovine)
  Insert size (bp): 1926
  Promoter: hSyn
  Cloning method: Gibson Cloning
  Sequencing primers: 3′ CATTAAAGCAGCGTATCC
Terms and licenses: Academic/Nonprofit Terms; Industry Terms: Not Available to Industry
Depositor comments: Please visit https://www.biorxiv.org/content/10.1101/2022.02.10.480016v1.full for bioRxiv preprint.
How to cite: pAAV-hSyn-GRAB_OTmut was a gift from Yulong Li (Addgene plasmid # 185388 ; http://n2t.net/addgene:185388 ; RRID:Addgene_185388) For viral preps, please replace (Addgene plasmid # 185388) in the above sentence with: (Addgene viral prep # 185388-AAV1) or (Addgene viral prep # 185388-AAV9)
