[The description below was written by a language model from this plasmid's Addgene catalogue record and pLannotate feature annotations shown in this document.]
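Description:
pAAV-hSyn-GRAB_OTmut is an adeno-associated virus transfer plasmid built on a pAAV backbone, designed to express a control version of a genetically encoded fluorescent oxytocin sensor in neurons. It is propagated in E. coli as a high-copy plasmid through a ColE1/pUC-type origin and selected with ampicillin via the β-lactamase gene. An f1 phage origin is also present. The expression cassette lies between AAV2 inverted terminal repeats, which allow the intervening DNA to be packaged into recombinant AAV particles when replication and capsid functions are supplied in trans. The 3′ ITR is annotated as complete, whereas the 5′ ITR is detected only as short fragments, which may reflect how hard these repeats are to sequence and annotate.

Within the cassette, the human synapsin I promoter drives neuron-restricted expression of the roughly 1.9 kb GRAB_OTmut insert. The open reading frame begins with a mouse Igκ leader peptide, which is commonly used to promote membrane trafficking. This is followed by oxytocin receptor sequence split into two segments by a GFP-derived fluorescent module, the typical GPCR-activation-based sensor design in which ligand-induced receptor rearrangement modulates fluorescence. The automated annotation matches the receptor segments to an octopus oxytocin-type receptor, but the catalogue lists the insert species as bovine, so that label is probably a homology hit. The specific mutation that defines the "mut" control variant is not stated in the record. A WPRE and the human growth hormone polyadenylation signal follow the coding sequence to enhance transcript stability and processing. The construct serves as a control alongside the functional oxytocin sensor in neuronal imaging experiments, delivered either as plasmid or as packaged AAV.
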