Features (pLannotate 1.2.2; 19 found; start..end, strand, type, name):
     12..39      +  repeat_region  AAV2 ITR (fragment): inverted terminal repeat of adeno-associated virus serotype 2 inverted
     68..95      +  repeat_region  AAV2 ITR (fragment): inverted terminal repeat of adeno-associated virus serotype 2 inverted
    145..567     +  promoter       hSyn promoter (fragment): human synapsin I promoter; confers neuron-specific expression (Kügler et al., 2003)
    587..649     +  sig_peptide    Igκ leader: leader sequence from mouse immunoglobulin κ light chain
    651..668     +  protein_bind   attB1 (fragment): mutant version of attB; core recombination site for the Gateway® BP reaction BP Clonase™
    773..1375    +  CDS            OPR (fragment): OPR_OCTVU - Also known as OTR From Octopus vulgaris (Common octopus).
   1394..2116    +  CDS            cEGFP: cEGFP is a basic (constitutively fluorescent) green fluorescent protein published in 2008, derived from Aequorea victoria.
   2114..2344    +  CDS            OPR (fragment): OPR_OCTVU - Also known as OTR From Octopus vulgaris (Common octopus).
   2513..2537    +  misc_feature   MCS (fragment): pBluescript multiple cloning site
   2537..3125    +  misc_feature   WPRE: woodchuck hepatitis virus posttranscriptional regulatory element
   3157..3633    +  polyA_signal   hGH poly(A) signal: human growth hormone polyadenylation signal
   3673..3813    +  repeat_region  AAV2 ITR: inverted terminal repeat of adeno-associated virus serotype 2 inverted
   3818..3869    -  misc_feature   bom (fragment): basis of mobility region from pBR322
   3888..4343    +  rep_origin     f1 ori (sequence partly withheld): f1 bacteriophage origin of replication; arrow indicates direction of (+) strand synthesis
   4344..4393    -  misc_feature   bom (fragment): basis of mobility region from pBR322
   4495..4530    -  CDS            rop (fragment): Rop protein, which maintains plasmids at low copy number; rop
   4625..4729    +  promoter       AmpR promoter: bla
   4730..5590    +  CDS            AmpR: β-lactamase; bla; confers resistance to ampicillin, carbenicillin, and related antibiotics
   5761..6349    +  rep_origin     ori: high-copy-number ColE1/pMB1/pBR322/pUC origin of replication
>Addgene plasmid #185388 | pAAV-hSyn-GRAB_OTmut | addgene full sequence | sequence record 372581 | Addgene NGS Result
CCTGCAGGCAGCTGCGCGCTCGCTCGCTCACTGAGGCCGCCCGGGCGTCGGGCGACCTTTGGTCGCCCGG
CCTCAGTGAGCGAGCGAGCGCGCAGAGAGGGAGTGGCCAACTCCATCACTAGGGGTTCCTGCGGCCGCAC
GCGTATGAGGCGGGGTGGGGGTGCCTACCTGACGACCGACCCCGACCCACTGGACAAGCACCCAACCCCC
ATTCCCCAAATTGCGCATCCCCTATCAGAGAGGGGGAGGGGAAACAGGATGCGGCGAGGCGCGTGCGCAC
TGCCAGCTTCAGCACCGCGGACAGTGCCTTCGCCCCCGCCTGGCGGCGCGCGCCACCGCCGCCTCAGCAC
TGAAGGCGCGCTGACGTCACTCGCCGGTCCCCCGCAAACTCCCCTTCCCGGCCACCTTGGTCGCGTCCGC
GCCGCCGCCGGCCCAGCCGGACCGCACCACGCGAGGCGCGAGATAGGGGGGCACGGGCGCGACCATCTGC
GCTGCGGCGCCGGCGACTCAGCGCTGCCTCAGTCTGCGGTGGGCAGCGGAGGAGTCGTGTCGTGCCTGAG
AGCGCAGTCGAGAAACCGGTGCCACCATGGAGACAGACACACTCCTGCTATGGGTACTGCTGCTCTGGGT
TCCAGGTTCCACTGGTGACACAAGTTTGTACAAAAAAGTTGGCACCACCGGTGAGGGTGCGTTTGCGGCT
AACTGGAGCGCTGAGGCGGTCAACGGGAGCGCGGCGCCGCCGGGAACCGAGGGCAATCGCACTGCCGGGC
CGCCACAGCGCAACGAGGCCCTGGCGCGGGTGGAGGTGGCCGTGCTGTGCCTCATCCTGTTCCTGGCGCT
GAGCGGCAACGCGTGCGTGCTGCTAGCGCTGCGCACCACGCGCCACAAGCACTCGCGCCTCTTCTTCTTC
ATGAAGCACCTGAGCATAGCCGACCTGGTAGTGGCGGTGTTCCAGGTGCTGCCGCAGCTTCTGTGGGACA
TCACGTTCCGCTTCTACGGGCCCGACCTGCTGTGCCGCCTCGTCAAGTACCTGCAGGTTGTGGGCATGTT
CGCGTCCACCTACCTGCTGCTGCTCATGTCGCTCGACCGCTGCCTGGCCATCTGCCAGCCGCTGCGCTCG
CTGAGCCGCCGCACCGACCGCCTGGCGGTACTCGTCACATGGCTCGGCTGCCTGGTGGCCAGCGCGCCGC
AGGTGCACATCTTCTCGCTGCGCGAGGTGGCCGACGGTGTCTTCGACTGCTGGGCCGTTTTCATTCAACC
CTGGGGGCCCAAGGCCTACATCACGTGGATCACGCTCGCCGTCTACATTGTGCCCGTCATCGTGCTTGCC
ACCTGCTATGGCCTTATCAGCTTCAAGATCTGGCAGAATTTACGGCTCAAGACGGCGGGAGGAAACGTCT
ATATCAAGGCCGACAAGCAGAAGAACGGCATCAAGGCGAACTTCCACATCCGCCACAACATCGAGGACGG
CGGCGTGCAGCTCGCCTACCACTACCAGCAGAACACCCCCATCGGCGACGGCCCCGTGCTGCTGCCCGAC
AACCACTACCTGAGCGTGCAGTCCAAACTTTCGAAAGACCCCAACGAGAAGCGCGATCACATGGTCCTGC
TGGAGTTCGTGACCGCCGCCGGGATCACTCTCGGCATGGACGAGCTGTACAAGGGCGGTACCGGAGGGAG
CATGGTGAGAAAGGGCGAGGAGCTGTTCACCGGGGTGGTGCCCATCCTGGTCGAGCTGGACGGCGACGTA
AACGGCCACAAGTTCAGCGTGTCCGGCGAGGGTGAGGGCGATGCCACCGAGGGCAAGCTGACCCTGAAGT
TCATCTGCACCACCGGCAAGCTGCCCGTGCCCTGGCCCACCCTCGTGACCACCCTGACCTACGGCGTGCA
GTGCTTCAGCCGCTACCCCGACCACATGAAGCAGCACGACTTCTTCAAGTCCGCCATGCCCGAAGGCTAC
ATCCAGGAGCGCACCATCTTCTTCAAGGACGACGGCAACTACAAGACCCGCGCCGAGGTGAAGTTCGAGG
GCGACACCCTGGTGAACCGCATCGAGCTGAAGGGCATCGACTTCAAGGAGGACGGCAACATCCTGGGGCA
CAAGCTGGAGTACAACACCGGAGCAGCAGCAAAGCTCATCTCTAAGGCCAAGATCCGCACGGTCAAGATG
ACCTTCATCGTCGTGCTGGCCTTCATCGTGTGCTGGACGCCATTCTTTTTCGTGCAGATGTGGAGTGTCT
GGGATGCCGATGCGCCCAAGGAAGCCTCACCTTTCATCATCGCCATGCTCCTGGCCAGCCTCAACAGCTG
CTGCAACCCCTGGATCTACATGCTCTTCACGGGCCACCTCTTCCAAGAACTTGTGCAGCGCTTCCTCTGC
TGCTCATTCCGCCGCCTGAAAGGCAGCCGGCCTGGGGAGACAAGCGTCAGCAAAAAGAGCAACTCGTCTA
CCTTTGTCCTGAGCCAGTACAGCTCCAGCCAGAGAAGATGCTCGCAGCCATCCACGCTGTGAGAATTCGA
TATCAAGCTTATCGATAATCAACCTCTGGATTACAAAATTTGTGAAAGATTGACTGGTATTCTTAACTAT
GTTGCTCCTTTTACGCTATGTGGATACGCTGCTTTAATGCCTTTGTATCATGCTATTGCTTCCCGTATGG
CTTTCATTTTCTCCTCCTTGTATAAATCCTGGTTGCTGTCTCTTTATGAGGAGTTGTGGCCCGTTGTCAG
GCAACGTGGCGTGGTGTGCACTGTGTTTGCTGACGCAACCCCCACTGGTTGGGGCATTGCCACCACCTGT
CAGCTCCTTTCCGGGACTTTCGCTTTCCCCCTCCCTATTGCCACGGCGGAACTCATCGCCGCCTGCCTTG
CCCGCTGCTGGACAGGGGCTCGGCTGTTGGGCACTGACAATTCCGTGGTGTTGTCGGGGAAATCATCGTC
CTTTCCTTGGCTGCTCGCCTATGTTGCCACCTGGATTCTGCGCGGGACGTCCTTCTGCTACGTCCCTTCG
GCCCTCAATCCAGCGGACCTTCCTTCCCGCGGCCTGCTGCCGGCTCTGCGGCCTCTTCCGCGTCTTCGCC
TTCGCCCTCAGACGAGTCGGATCTCCCTTTGGGCCGCCTCCCCGCATCGATACCGAGCGCTGCTCGAGAG
ATCTACGGGTGGCATCCCTGTGACCCCTCCCCAGTGCCTCTCCTGGCCCTGGAAGTTGCCACTCCAGTGC
CCACCAGCCTTGTCCTAATAAAATTAAGTTGCATCATTTTGTCTGACTAGGTGTCCTTCTATAATATTAT
GGGGTGGAGGGGGGTGGTATGGAGCAAGGGGCAAGTTGGGAAGACAACCTGTAGGGCCTGCGGGGTCTAT
TGGGAACCAAGCTGGAGTGCAGTGGCACAATCTTGGCTCACTGCAATCTCCGCCTCCTGGGTTCAAGCGA
TTCTCCTGCCTCAGCCTCCCGAGTTGTTGGGATTCCAGGCATGCATGACCAGGCTCAGCTAATTTTTGTT
TTTTTGGTAGAGACGGGGTTTCACCATATTGGCCAGGCTGGTCTCCAACTCCTAATCTCAGGTGATCTAC
CCACCTTGGCCTCCCAAATTGCTGGGATTACAGGCGTGAACCACTGCTCCCTTCCCTGTCCTTCTGATTT
TGTAGGTAACCACGTGCGGACCGAGCGGCCGCAGGAACCCCTAGTGATGGAGTTGGCCACTCCCTCTCTG
CGCGCTCGCTCGCTCACTGAGGCCGGGCGACCAAAGGTCGCCCGACGCCCGGGCTTTGCCCGGGCGGCCT
CAGTGAGCGAGCGAGCGCGCAGCTGCCTGCAGGGGCGCCTGATGCGGTATTTTCTCCTTACGCATCTGTG
CGGTATTTCACACCGCATA
[95 nt withheld, positions 3870-3964]
T
[46 nt withheld, positions 3966-4011]
C
[141 nt withheld, positions 4013-4153]
CCTTTGACGTTGGAGTCCACGTTCTTT
[37 nt withheld, positions 4181-4217]
ACTCTATCTCGGGCTATTCTTTTGATTTATAAGGGATTTTGCCGATTTCGGTCTATTGGTTAAAAAATGA
GCTGATTTAACAAAAATTTAACGCGAATTTTAACAAAATATTAACGTTTACAATTTTATGGTGCACTCTC
AGTACAATCTGCTCTGATGCCGCATAGTTAAGCCAGCCCCGACACCCGCCAACACCCGCTGACGCGCCCT
GACGGGCTTGTCTGCTCCCGGCATCCGCTTACAGACAAGCTGTGACCGTCTCCGGGAGCTGCATGTGTCA
GAGGTTTTCACCGTCATCACCGAAACGCGCGAGACGAAAGGGCCTCGTGATACGCCTATTTTTATAGGTT
AATGTCATGATAATAATGGTTTCTTAGACGTCAGGTGGCACTTTTCGGGGAAATGTGCGCGGAACCCCTA
TTTGTTTATTTTTCTAAATACATTCAAATATGTATCCGCTCATGAGACAATAACCCTGATAAATGCTTCA
ATAATATTGAAAAAGGAAGAGTATGAGTATTCAACATTTCCGTGTCGCCCTTATTCCCTTTTTTGCGGCA
TTTTGCCTTCCTGTTTTTGCTCACCCAGAAACGCTGGTGAAAGTAAAAGATGCTGAAGATCAGTTGGGTG
CACGAGTGGGTTACATCGAACTGGATCTCAACAGCGGTAAGATCCTTGAGAGTTTTCGCCCCGAAGAACG
TTTTCCAATGATGAGCACTTTTAAAGTTCTGCTATGTGGCGCGGTATTATCCCGTATTGACGCCGGGCAA
GAGCAACTCGGTCGCCGCATACACTATTCTCAGAATGACTTGGTTGAGTACTCACCAGTCACAGAAAAGC
ATCTTACGGATGGCATGACAGTAAGAGAATTATGCAGTGCTGCCATAACCATGAGTGATAACACTGCGGC
CAACTTACTTCTGACAACGATCGGAGGACCGAAGGAGCTAACCGCTTTTTTGCACAACATGGGGGATCAT
GTAACTCGCCTTGATCGTTGGGAACCGGAGCTGAATGAAGCCATACCAAACGACGAGCGTGACACCACGA
TGCCTGTAGCAATGGCAACAACGTTGCGCAAACTATTAACTGGCGAACTACTTACTCTAGCTTCCCGGCA
ACAATTAATAGACTGGATGGAGGCGGATAAAGTTGCAGGACCACTTCTGCGCTCGGCCCTTCCGGCTGGC
TGGTTTATTGCTGATAAATCTGGAGCCGGTGAGCGTGGGTCTCGCGGTATCATTGCAGCACTGGGGCCAG
ATGGTAAGCCCTCCCGTATCGTAGTTATCTACACGACGGGGAGTCAGGCAACTATGGATGAACGAAATAG
ACAGATCGCTGAGATAGGTGCCTCACTGATTAAGCATTGGTAACTGTCAGACCAAGTTTACTCATATATA
CTTTAGATTGATTTAAAACTTCATTTTTAATTTAAAAGGATCTAGGTGAAGATCCTTTTTGATAATCTCA
TGACCAAAATCCCTTAACGTGAGTTTTCGTTCCACTGAGCGTCAGACCCCGTAGAAAAGATCAAAGGATC
TTCTTGAGATCCTTTTTTTCTGCGCGTAATCTGCTGCTTGCAAACAAAAAAACCACCGCTACCAGCGGTG
GTTTGTTTGCCGGATCAAGAGCTACCAACTCTTTTTCCGAAGGTAACTGGCTTCAGCAGAGCGCAGATAC
CAAATACTGTTCTTCTAGTGTAGCCGTAGTTAGGCCACCACTTCAAGAACTCTGTAGCACCGCCTACATA
CCTCGCTCTGCTAATCCTGTTACCAGTGGCTGCTGCCAGTGGCGATAAGTCGTGTCTTACCGGGTTGGAC
TCAAGACGATAGTTACCGGATAAGGCGCAGCGGTCGGGCTGAACGGGGGGTTCGTGCACACAGCCCAGCT
TGGAGCGAACGACCTACACCGAACTGAGATACCTACAGCGTGAGCTATGAGAAAGCGCCACGCTTCCCGA
AGGGAGAAAGGCGGACAGGTATCCGGTAAGCGGCAGGGTCGGAACAGGAGAGCGCACGAGGGAGCTTCCA
GGGGGAAACGCCTGGTATCTTTATAGTCCTGTCGGGTTTCGCCACCTCTGACTTGAGCGTCGATTTTTGT
GATGCTCGTCAGGGGGGCGGAGCCTATGGAAAAACGCCAGCAACGCGGCCTTTTTACGGTTCCTGGCCTT
TTGCTGGCCTTTTGCTCACATGT
